Addgene plasmid #199998: pInh
Purpose: Inhibitor of transposase and integrase
Depositing lab: Farren Isaacs. Depositing organization: Yale University. Publication: Cross-kingdom expression of synthetic genetic elements promotes discovery of metabolites in the human microbiome. Patel JR, Oh J, Wang S, Crawford JM, Isaacs FJ. Cell. 2022 Apr 28;185(9):1487-1505.e14. doi: 10.1016/j.cell.2022.03.008. Epub 2022 Apr 1. PubMed 35366417.
Backbone
  Vector backbone: Custom
  Vector type: Bacterial Expression
Growth in bacteria
  Bacterial resistance: Spectinomycin, 50 μg/mL
  Growth temperature: 37°C
  Growth strain: Pir1
  Copy number: Low Copy
Gene/Insert
  Gene/Insert name: Landing Pads
  Species: Synthetic
  Cloning method: Gibson Cloning
Terms and licenses: Academic/Nonprofit Terms; Industry Terms: Not Available to Industry
How to cite: pInh was a gift from Farren Isaacs (Addgene plasmid # 199998 ; http://n2t.net/addgene:199998 ; RRID:Addgene_199998)
