[The description below was written by a language model from this plasmid's Addgene catalogue record and pLannotate feature annotations shown in this document.]
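Description:
pInh is a low-copy bacterial expression plasmid of 7,987 nt, built on a custom backbone by Gibson assembly. Its stated purpose is to inhibit transposase and integrase activity. It replicates from a p15A origin, which is compatible with ColE1-type plasmids and so allows it to sit alongside other vectors in the same cell. Selection is with spectinomycin through the aadA (SmR) aminoglycoside adenylyltransferase gene. Short fragments annotated as a class 1 integron Pc promoter, a gentamicin acetyltransferase, an RSF origin and a small piece of tnpA appear to be remnants of the resistance cassette and assembly history rather than functional units. The catalogue lists Pir1 as the growth strain, although no R6K origin is annotated.

The annotated payload is a set of regulatory genes, all on the same strand. A lacI gene with its own promoter supplies lac repressor. Next to it, a CAP site, lac promoter and lac operator lie upstream of a full-length phage SP6 RNA polymerase coding sequence, which should therefore be IPTG-inducible. Downstream, a fragment of the constitutive J23119 promoter precedes a partial Tn5 transposase open reading frame. An N-terminally shortened Tn5 product is known to act as an inhibitor of transposition, which would fit the stated purpose, but the record does not say this explicitly. A T7 promoter then drives the T7 endolysin (T7 lysozyme), a natural inhibitor of T7 RNA polymerase, and this unit ends at the rrnB T1 terminator.

The catalogue names the insert "Landing Pads" (synthetic), but no feature matching that description is annotated. The record also does not explain how integrase inhibition is achieved. The plasmid appears to be a helper that restrains leaky transposase or integrase expression in a genome-integration system.
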