Features (pLannotate 1.2.2; 17 found; start..end, strand, type, name):
    960..1037    -  promoter       lacI promoter: lacI
   1067..1153    +  CDS            tnpA (fragment): TN5P_ECOLX - Also known as tnp. Experimental evidence at protein level: Swiss-Prot protein existence level 1. Mediates transposition of transposon Tn5 by a 'cut and paste' mechanism. First, the monomeric transposase binds the 19 bp inverted DNA repeats flanking the transposon. Then, dimerization of the DNA- bound transposase creates a synaptic DNA complex. After nicking of the first DNA strand, excision of the transposon proceeds through a series of intermediates. The transposase then mediates the insertion of the transposon at a new site by strand transfer. The activity of the wild- type tran
   1245..1268    +  promoter       Pc promoter (fragment): intI1 (promoter lies within the coding sequence); class 1 integron promoter
   1444..1500    +  CDS            GmR (fragment): gentamycin acetyltransferase; aacC1; confers resistance to gentamycin
   1507..2298    +  CDS            SmR: aminoglycoside adenylyltransferase (Murphy, 1985); aadA; confers resistance to spectinomycin and streptomycin
   2463..3008    +  rep_origin     p15A ori: Plasmids containing the medium-copy-number p15A origin of replication can be propagated in E. coli cells that contain a second plasmid with the ColE1 origin.
   3096..3151    +  rep_origin     RSF ori (fragment): Plasmids containing the RSF 1030 origin of replication can be propagated in E. coli cells that contain additional plasmids with compatible origins.
   3177..3263    -  terminator     rrnB T1 terminator: Escherichia coli rrnB; transcription terminator T1 from the E. coli rrnB gene
   3295..3747    -  CDS            ENLYS_BPT7: Experimental evidence at protein level: Swiss-Prot protein existence level 1. Endolysin with amidase activity that degrades host peptidoglycans and participates with the holin and spanin proteins in the sequential events which lead to the programmed host cell lysis releasing the mature viral particles. Once the holin has permeabilized the host cell membrane, the endolysin can reach the periplasm and breaking down the peptidoglycan layer. From Escherichia phage T7 (Bacteriophage T7).
   3787..3805    -  promoter       T7 promoter: promoter for bacteriophage T7 RNA polymerase
   3826..5088    -  CDS            Tn5 transposase (fragment): transposase from the bacterial Tn5 transposon (Reznikoff, 1993)
   5134..5158    -  promoter       J23119(SpeI) promoter (fragment): bacterial promoter (Registry of Standard Biological Parts BBa J23119) modified to end with an SpeI site
   5162..7750    -  CDS            RPOL_BPSP6: Experimental evidence at transcript level: Swiss-Prot protein existence level 2. DNA-dependent RNA polymerase that catalyzes the transcription of viral genes. From Enterobacteria phage SP6 (Bacteriophage SP6).
   7761..7777    -  protein_bind   lac operator: The lac repressor binds to the lac operator to inhibit transcription in E. coli. This inhibition can be relieved by adding lactose or isopropyl-β-D-thiogalactopyranoside (IPTG). lac repressor encoded by lacI
   7785..7815    -  promoter       lac promoter: promoter for the E. coli lac operon
   7830..7851    -  protein_bind   CAP binding site: CAP binding activates transcription in the presence of cAMP. E. coli catabolite activator protein
   7864..959     -  CDS            lacI (across the origin): lac repressor; lacI; The lac repressor binds to the lac operator to inhibit transcription in E. coli. This inhibition can be relieved by adding lactose or isopropyl-β-D-thiogalactopyranoside (IPTG).
>Addgene plasmid #199998 | pInh | addgene full sequence | sequence record 406729 | Addgene NGS Result
GGCAACAGCTGATTGCCCTTCACCGCCTGGCCCTGAGAGAGTTGCAGCAAGCGGTCCACGCTGGTTTGCC
CCAGCAGGCGAAAATCCTGTTTGATGGTGGTTAACGGCGGGATATAACATGAGCTGTCTTCGGTATCGTC
GTATCCCACTACCGAGATATCCGCACCAACGCGCAGCCCGGACTCGGTAATGGCGCGCATTGCGCCCAGC
GCCATCTGATCGTTGGCAACCAGCATCGCAGTGGGAACGATGCCCTCATTCAGCATTTGCATGGTTTGTT
GAAAACCGGACATGGCACTCCAGTCGCCTTCCCGTTCCGCTATCGGCTGAATTTGATTGCGAGTGAGATA
TTTATGCCAGCCAGCCAGACGCAGACGCGCCGAGACAGAACTTAATGGGCCCGCTAACAGCGCGATTTGC
TGGTGACCCAATGCGACCAGATGCTCCACGCCCAGTCGCGTACCGTCTTCATGGGAGAAAATAATACTGT
TGATGGGTGTCTGGTCAGAGACATCAAGAAATAACGCCGGAACATTAGTGCAGGCAGCTTCCACAGCAAT
GGCATCCTGGTCATCCAGCGGATAGTTAATGATCAGCCCACTGACGCGTTGCGCGAGAAGATTGTGCACC
GCCGCTTTACAGGCTTCGACGCCGCTTCGTTCTACCATCGACACCACCACGCTGGCACCCAGTTGATCGG
CGCGAGATTTAATCGCCGCGACAATTTGCGACGGCGCGTGCAGGGCCAGACTGGAGGTGGCAACGCCAAT
CAGCAACGACTGTTTGCCCGCCAGTTGTTGTGCCACGCGGTTGGGAATGTAATTCAGCTCCGCCATCGCC
GCTTCCACTTTTTCCCGCGTTTTCGCAGAAACGTGGCTGGCCTGGTTCACCACGCGGGAAACGGTCTGAT
AAGAGACACCGGCATACTCTGCGACATCGTATAACGTTACTGGTTTCACATTCACCACCCTGAATTGACT
CTCTTCCGGGCGCTATCATGCCATACCGCGAAAGGTTTTGCGCCATTCGATGGTGTCAACGTAAATGCAT
GCCGCTTCGCCTTCGCGCCCTCTGGTAAGGTTGGGAAGCCCTGCAAAGTAAACTGGATGGCTTTCTTGCC
GCCAAGGATCTGATGGCGCAGGGGATCAAGATCTCAGCCAGGACAGAAATGCCTCGACTTCGCTGCTACC
CAAGGTTGCCGGGTGACACACACCGTGGAAACGGATGAAGGCACGAACCCAGTGGACATAAGCCTGTTCG
GTTCGTAAGCTGTAATGCAAGTAGCGTATGCGCTCACGCAACTGGTCCAGAACCTTGACCGAACGCAGCG
GTGGTAACGGCGCAGTGGCGGTTTTCATGGCTTGTTATGACTGTTTTTTTGGGGTACAGTCTATGCCTCG
GGCATCCAAGCAGCAAGCGCGTTACGCCGTGGGTCGATGTTTGATGTTATGGAGCAGCAACGATGTTACG
CAGCAGGGCAGTCGCCCTAAAACAAAGTTAAACATTATGAGGGAAGCGGTGATCGCCGAAGTATCGACTC
AACTATCAGAGGTAGTTGGCGTCATCGAGCGCCATCTCGAACCGACGTTGCTGGCCGTACATTTGTACGG
CTCCGCAGTGGATGGCGGCCTGAAGCCACACAGTGATATTGATTTGCTGGTTACGGTGACCGTAAGGCTT
GATGAAACAACGCGGCGAGCTTTGATCAACGACCTTTTGGAAACTTCGGCTTCCCCTGGAGAGAGCGAGA
TTCTCCGCGCTGTAGAAGTCACCATTGTTGTGCACGACGACATCATTCCGTGGCGTTATCCAGCTAAGCG
CGAACTGCAATTTGGAGAATGGCAGCGCAATGACATTCTTGCAGGTATCTTCGGGCCAGCCACGATCGAC
ATTGATCTGGCTATCTTGCTGACAAAAGCAAGAGAACATAGCGTTGCCTTGGTAGGTCCAGCGGCGGAGG
AACTCTTTGATCCGGTTCCTGAACAGGATCTATTTGAGGCGCTAAATGAAACCTTAACGCTATGGAACTC
GCCGCCCGACTGGGCAGGCGATGAGCGAAATGTAGTGCTTACGTTGTCCCGCATTTGGTACAGCGCAGTA
ACCGGCAAAATCGCGCCGAAGGATGTCGCTGCCGACTGGGCAATGGAGCGCCTGCCGGCCCAGTATCAGC
CCGTCATACTTGAAGCTAGACAGGCTTATCTTGGACAAGAAGAAGATCGCTTGGCCTCGCGCGCAGATCA
GTTGGAAGAATTTGTCCACTACGTGAAAGGCGAGATCACCAAGGTAGTCGGCAAATAAAGCTTTACTGAG
CTAATAACAGGACTGCCGGTAATCGCAGGCCTTTTTATTTCTGCAACTAGTAACAACTTATATCGTATGG
GGCTGACTTCAGGTGCTACATTTGAAGAGATAAATTGCACTGAAATCTAGAAATATTTTATCTGATTAAT
AAGATGATCTTCTTGAGATCGTTTTGGTCTGCGCGTAATCTCTTGCTCTGAAAACGAAAAAACCGCCTTG
CAGGGCGGTTTTTCGAAGGTTCTCTGAGCTACCAACTCTTTGAACCGAGGTAACTGGCTTGGAGGAGCGC
AGTCACCAAAACTTGTCCTTTCAGTTTAGCCTTAACCGGCGCATGACTTCAAGACTAACTCCTCTAAATC
AATTACCAGTGGCTGCTGCCAGTGGTGCTTTTGCATGTCTTTCCGGGTTGGACTCAAGACGATAGTTACC
GGATAAGGCGCAGCGGTCGGACTGAACGGGGGGTTCGTGCATACAGTCCAGCTTGGAGCGAACTGCCTAC
CCGGGACTGAGTGTCAGGCGTGGAATGAGACAAACGCGGCCATAACAGCGGAATGACACCGGTAAACCGA
AAGGCAGGAACAGGAGAGCGCACGAGGGAGCCGCCAGGGGGAAACGCCTGGTATCTTTATAGTCCTGTCG
GGTTTCGCCACCACTGATTTGAGCGTCAGATTTCGTGATGCTTGTCAGGGGGGCGAAGCCTATGGAAAAA
CGGCTTTGCCGCGGCCCTCTCACTTCCCTGTTAAGTATCTTCCTGGCATCTTCCAGGAAATCTCCGCCCC
GTTCGTAAGCCATTTCCGCTCACCGCAGTCGAACGACCGAGCGTAGCGAGTCAGTGAGCGAGGAAGCGGA
ATATACCCCTAGGTCTAGGGCGGCGGATTTGTCCTACTCAGGAGAGCGTTCACCGACAAACAACAGATAA
AACGAAAGGCCCAGTCTTTCGACTGAGCCTTTCGTTTTATTTGATGCCTCTAGCACGCGTACCATGGGAT
CTTATCCACGGTCAGAAGTGACCAGTTCGTTCTTCTCCCACCAACGCTTAAGGTCGAACGAAGGGCAAGC
CTTCGGCGCCACCTCATGATGGGCGCGAAGCACAGCGCCTTCGTACTTAGCCAGCAGTGTGACAAGCAGT
GAGCGAAGGGATTGCATTTGGGCTGGCGTAAAGTTAGCGTCGAACTTACCTTTATCGTCGATACCACCAA
CAAGGCAGACGCCGATAGAGTTGTGGTTGTAACCCTTAGCGTGAGAGCCTACAGCCATCTCATCTCGTCC
TGCCTCCACAGTACCGTCTCGCTTGATGATAAAGTGGTATCCCACATCGAGCCAACCCTGCTCTTTGTGC
CACTGGCGAATCTCACGGACACCAACATTCTGACTTGGCTTGGTAGCCGAGCAGTGAACAAAGATTGCGT
CAGTAGATTCACGTTGTTTAAACTGTACACGAGCCATTATTTCTTTCCTCCTTTCCTTTTTAATCTATCA
AATCTCCCTATAGTGAGTCGTATTAGATCCCCCATCAAGCTTTTAGATTTTAATGCCCTGCGCCATCAGG
TCTTTCGCGGCCAGAAAGCCATCCAGTTTGCTTTGCAGCGCTTCCCAACCTTCCCACAGCGCACCCCAGC
TCGCAATGCCGGTACGTTTGCTATCCATAAAGCCGCCCAGACGCGCAATCGCCATATACGCCCATTGCAG
GCTGCCCGCTTTTTCTTTGCGTTTGCGTTTGCCTTTATCCAGATAGCCCAGCAGTTGGCATTCATCCGGG
GTCAGCACGGTTTCCGCGCTCTGGCTTTCAACGTGTTCCGCTTCTTTCAGCAGGCCCTGCGCACGCAGTG
CTTGCGGCGGAGTAAAAGATTCACGCAGTTGCAGCAGACGCACCGCCACAAAGCTCAGAATGCTCACCAT
ACGTTCCAGGTTATCCGGTTCTTCCATACGCTGACGTTCCGCACCCGCACCCGTTTTCCACGCTTTGTGA
AATTCTTCAATGCGCCAACGATGGGTATAAATATCAATCACACGCAGCGCTTGGGCCAGACTTTCCACCG
GCTCGCTGGTCAGCAGCAGCCATTTCAGCGGGGTTTCGCCTTTCGGCGGATTAATTTCTTCGGCCAGCAC
CGCGTTCAGGGTAATGTTGCCCTGTTTCAGGGTAATACGGCCGCTACGCAGGCTCAGGCTCGCTTTACGC
GCCGGACGGTTTTTACGTTTGCCACGTTTATCCACCACGCCTTTCTGCGGAATGCTAATCTGATAGCCGC
CCAGTTCCGGCTGGTTTTTCAGGTGATCATACAGATACAGGCCGCTTTCCACATCTTTACGCGGATGTTT
GCTACGCACCACAAAACGTTCGTTATGGGCCAGTTTATCTTGCAGATACGCATGAATATCCGCTTCACGA
TCGCACACCGCAATCACGTTGCTCATCATGCTGCCCATTCTCAGACGCGAAGTTGCAGCAGCGGCCAGCC
ATTTGCCGCTTTCTTTTTCATCCGCATCCGCCGGATCATCCGGACGCATCCACCATTCTTGATGCAGCAG
GCCCACGGTACGAAAGGTGGTCGCTTCCAGCAGCAGCACGCTATGCACCCACCAACCACGGCTTTTATCC
TGAATGCTACCCAGTTTGCCCAGTTCTTCCGCCACCTGATGACGATAGCTCAGAGAGGTGGTATCTTCAA
TTGCCAGCAGTTCCGGAAATTCCTGGGCCAGTTTCACGGTCTGCATGGCACCCGCTTTACGAATCGCTTC
CGCGCTCACGTTCGGATTACGAATAAAACGATACGCGCCTTCCTGCATTTTACTTCTCCTAATTAAATTA
TATAGCTTTAGCTGCTAGCACTGTACCTAGGACTGAGCTAGCCGTCAATTAGGCAAATACGTATTCAGAA
TCCATGATTTCGTTAAGGTCGAACTCCCCTTGCTCAGGTACTTCGATACCTGTATCAACCATCCAGCGCT
CTTCATGCTCCTCCAGTAGTTTCTGAAGCGCATTACCATCAATATACATTGCAACCATCTGCCCTTTAAG
TGCCACTCTAAGAGTGAGGGTGTTGTCTGCATGAGTACCAAAAGAGTCGTGGATTACAGCGATACTAGTT
ACGCCCTTGTCTACCAATTCACATACGGTAAGGATAAGGTGACTTGCGTCATGACCGTGTACGAAATTAG
GTGCTGCTGCTCCCATCATAGCGGCTTCATCTACGATATCCGTTTCAACCTGAAGGGACATCTTGATATC
ACCCATCAGACAGGTACGCACGCGTAGCATCTCGGTTGCCATGATCTTCTGTTCTAAGATGAAGCCAGTA
GGCAGGGTGTACATCAGGCCTTCATTACGTTTCGCTGCAAAGCGTGCAAGCTGGCGTATCATCTTCATAG
CTACTATCGGTGCCTTAACTACTTCAGAAATAGAAGGCCAGATTAGTGCCGTCATGTAGTTGTAAGCTGC
GCCCGGAGTCAAGTAATCTTGACGATCGTCTTCAAAAGGATGTACCTTGTTTGCCGTCCGCCCTTCTGCT
ACTGCCTTCTGCGCCTCTTTTTCCTCTAAGTCTACGATGTAATCAATCACAGATTCACGGCAAGTTAAGC
GAGTAGAACCATATGGCAAGGTCATCACGGGCTTTTTGGTTAAGCTACGGGTAATACCAATACTATCCCA
TGCGCTAGCCATTGCTCGCAGTTCTGTACCGGACAGCGTGACGCTACCAGAAGTAAACGTGGTTGCATCG
TCCGCATCCATATATAGCGCATTCTTCTTGATAACCACTTGCGCCACCGCCCCATAGATATCCTGCGGTG
CATCGGAGGGTTTCAGGTTAACAGCTTTGGCCCCTACTTCGTCGCGAAGCATAGCACTATAGTGCTGAAT
GCCTGAACAAGACCCGTCCTGATGTACTGGTAGGTGAGTGCGGAATTCGTCGGCCCTTCCTTCATCCACC
AAATCAAGGTATTGAGCATACTCAAAGCACCAAGCGAGGAATTCATAAGGTGCATCAGCTTTAGCCCATT
GGGTGAATGTGAGAGGGTCTGCGGCGATGTCTCGACACATATCTTGGAATTCCTCATCTAATACGTTAGA
CACGCGCACATCAAAAGTTTTCTTGTCCCATCCCCAAAGGTTAGCACCATTGATGCAGAACCATTTAAGC
GCTTCTACGCCATTCACAGGGCGTCCCTCGGTAAAGCGGAGTAATGCCTTACCTAAGTCGTTAGACTGCG
GAGAGAGCGTGCTAGATTGCACATAGACACGGCTGCGGCTATCCATTGCGTACACGAAGTAAATGGATTC
AAAGGCGCTATATTTACGGGCCTGTCCTACCATGCGAACAACGGCGGCGGACTTTGAACCGCGCTTAGTT
TCTGCGGTATATAGGCGCGCGCATTCGCCTTTCCAGTTAATGAATTGTTGCCACTGCTCAGGTGATAGCA
TCTCTTTCAGTTCACGACCGCGCAGGTGTTGGAATTCAACAGGTACCGGGTTAGCTGGCTTGTTCTCCTT
GTCAATCAGTGGCTTGAAGGAAGGTACACCATAACCAAGGTCTAAGCGGATTGCTTCTTCAATAACTGCT
AATACATCCTTGTTGATTTGCCATTGTGTATTTTGTAATGCGTTGATAGCCTTATAAACCTTTGGCATTT
GCTTTTGAGTCAACTTGCGTACATGCTCACGGTTACCTTTTACAAGACGGATACGGCTAGCTACCTTCTC
AGTATGGAACCCTCCATTAAATGGAGTTCTCCAAGGACGAGGAGGGATTACGCAAGGGGCATAAGCTGGG
CTTAATTGCGCTACGTGCTCTTTGAATGCGCTAATCCACTGGCCTACACTTTCAGAAGTTTGTAAGTAGT
AAATAGTCTTTCCGCCATAAGTGCGCATAGCACGCATAAATACAGGTTCACCATTATAGAAAACGCTACC
TTCTAAGATTTCAAGCAAGGTAGTACCAATCTGCAATTGAGTTTCTTTTGGCCACGCCTCCCAACGGTCA
AAGTCCGCGTCCTTTTCTGCAACTGATTTTTCAGCAACTACAGCTACGTTATGAGCGTGACGATATGACT
TAGTACGGCTAGCCTTGAGTGACTTCTTAACCTTCTCAAAGTATTTAGCGGCGTGACCTTCTAGCTTAGA
AAAGCGCACTTGGTCTTCAATGCGTTCTGCTACACTCATTGCAATAGCCTGAAGGGTAGCATCCGTATTC
AGCATATCCATAACAACTTTCATAGTGATGTATGCTGCAACTTCATTTTCTACACATTGTAAGAAAGCCA
ATGCGCGAGGTGCACGACCTTTCTTACCTTCGTACTCTTCTTTATAAGCCTGAATGCCTTCAGCCATAGG
TGCAATAAGTTCTGACAACAGGCGGCGGTTCCATGCTGTGTCGCTCTCGCTACCTGCTGCAATCTGGCGT
TGTTGATCTGCTTCGAAGCGACGAATGCCACCATTAAACATAGCTGTTTCCTGTGTGAAATTGTTATCCG
CTCACAATTCCACACAACATACGAGCCGGAAGCATAAAGTGTAAAGCCTGGGGTGCCTAATGAGTGAGCT
AACTCACATTAATTGCGTTGCGCTCACTGCCCGCTTTCCAGTCGGGAAACCTGTCGTGCCAGCTGCATTA
ATGAATCGGCCAACGCGCGGGGAGAGGCGGTTTGCGTATTGGGCGCCAGGGTGGTTTTTCTTTTCACCAG
TGAGACG
